Addgene plasmid #1825: UAS-ras
Depositing lab: Philip Leder. Depositing organization: Harvard Medical School.
Backbone
  Vector backbone: Embl 9
  Backbone size w/o insert (bp): 3900
  Vector type: Mammalian Expression
Growth in bacteria
  Bacterial resistance: Ampicillin, 100 μg/mL
  Growth temperature: 37°C
  Growth strain: DH5alpha
  Copy number: High Copy
Gene/Insert
  Gene/Insert name: c-HA-ras (alt names: hGH marker; ras)
  Species: H. sapiens (human), R. norvegicus (rat)
  Insert size (bp): 4000
  GenBank ID: hGH marker
  Entrez Gene: HRAS (a.k.a. C-BAS/HAS, C-H-RAS, C-HA-RAS1, CTLO, H-RASIDX, HAMSV, HRAS1, RASH1, p21ras)
  Cloning method: Restriction Enzyme; 5′ cloning site BamHI (not destroyed); 3′ cloning site XbaI (not destroyed)
  Sequencing primers: 5′ na
Terms and licenses: Academic/Nonprofit Terms; Industry Terms: Not Available to Industry
Depositor comments: See scanned map. (Leder #C-260)
How to cite: UAS-ras was a gift from Philip Leder (Addgene plasmid # 1825 ; http://n2t.net/addgene:1825 ; RRID:Addgene_1825)
