[The description below was written by a language model from this plasmid's Addgene catalogue record.]
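Description:
UAS-ras is a mammalian expression plasmid built on the Embl 9 backbone (about 3.9 kb without insert) that carries a roughly 4 kb insert recorded as c-HA-ras, corresponding to the HRAS proto-oncogene encoding the p21 Ras small GTPase. The insert sits between BamHI and XbaI sites, both of which were preserved during restriction-enzyme cloning, so the fragment should be excisable with the same enzymes. The plasmid is propagated in E. coli as a high-copy construct under ampicillin selection. The record does not name the origin of replication.

The catalogue lists both human and rat as source species and gives "hGH marker" as an alternative insert name, which suggests that the cassette combines ras sequence with human growth hormone gene sequence, perhaps as a marker or as a source of 3′ processing signals. The record does not explain how these pieces are arranged, which species contributes which part, or whether the ras allele is wild type or an activated mutant. The name implies that ras expression is placed under the control of upstream activating sequences (UAS), the binding sites for the yeast GAL4 transactivator. In that kind of binary system the target gene stays silent until a GAL4-expressing construct or line supplies the activator. However, the promoter and regulatory elements are not stated in the fields provided, and no feature table is available. The depositor refers only to a scanned map for details, so this interpretation should be checked against that map. As far as the record supports, the construct is intended for conditional or transactivator-dependent expression of Ras in mammalian systems.
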