>Addgene plasmid #1825 | UAS-ras | addgene partial sequence | sequence record 17015 | 1825 with M13R
GACTGGCGCNGTCGACGGATCGGAGTACTGTCCTCCGAGCGGAGTACTGTCCTCCGAGCGGAGTACTGNC
CTCCGAGCGGAGTACTGTCCTCCGAGCGGACCCCTGGCAGGAGGAAGGTCAGCAGAGCTGCTGATAAGAG
CCGTATAAAGAGGGTTCCGCTCATGGCAAGGGGCAGTGGTCTCGGGATCCGCACCCTTGATGACTCCGTC
TGAATTTTTGGTTTCAGTTTGGTACCGAAGCTGCGCGGCGCGTCTGCTTGTTACTTGTTTGACTGTTGGA
ATTGTTTGTCTTCTTTGTGACCTGACTGTGGTTTTCTGGACGTGTTGTGTCTGTTAGTGTCTTTTTGACT
TTTGTTTCGTGTTTGAATTTGGACTGACGACTGTGTTTAAAATCTTAGACCGACGACTGTGTTTGAAATC
ATGAAACTGTTTGCTTTGTTCGTCGAAGAGTTTTACTTGGTCCCCTTAACGCTTAGTGAGTAAGAAACTT
AATTTTGTANACCCCGCTCTAGTGGCAGTGTGTTGGTTGATAGCCAAAGTTAATTTTTAAAACATAGTGT
TTTGGGGGTTGGGGATTTAGCTCAGTGATAGAGCTCTTGCCTAGCAAGCGCANGGCCCTGGGTTCGGNCC
CCAGCTCTGAAAAAAAGGAAAGAGAAACNAAACAAANNNATATAGNGTCTCCTCTGTGCTTATGCCCGCA
GCCCCAGCCGCACCCCCCGCGGACGGAGCCATGCNCAGGCCCAGTCGGAGNCCGTCCGCGCCCANGCCCT
GGCCCAG
